>Addgene plasmid #164861 | pBzCas13b-gRNA-NT | addgene full sequence | sequence record 325312 | Addgene NGS Result
TTCCGGATGAGCATTCATCAGGCGGGCAAGAATGTGAATAAAGGCCGGATAAAACTTGTGCTTATTTTTC
TTTACGGTCTTTAAAAAGGCCGTAATATCCAGCTGAACGGTCTGGTTATAGGTACATTGAGCAACTGACT
GAAATGCCTCAAAATGTTCTTTACGATGCCATTGGGATATATCAACGGTGGTATATCCAGTGATTTTTTT
CTCCATTTTAGCTTCCTTAGCTCCTGAAAATCTCGATAACTCAAAAAATACGCCCGGTAGTGATCTTATT
TCATTATGGTGAAAGTTGGAACCTCTTACGTGCCGATCAACGTCTCATTTTCGCCAAAAGTTGGCCCAGG
GCTTCCCGGTATCAACAGGGACACCAGGATTTATTTATTCTGCGAAGTGATCTTCCGTCACAGGTATTTA
TTCGGCGCAAAGTGCGTCGGGTGATGCTGCCAACTTACTGATTTAGTGTATGATGGTGTTTTTGAGGTGC
TCCAGTGGCTTCTGTTTCTATCAGCTGTCCCTCCTGTTCAGCTACTGACGGGGTGGTGCGTAACGGCAAA
AGCACCGCCGGACATCAGCGCTAGCGGAGTGTATACTGGCTTACTATGTTGGCACTGATGAGGGTGTCAG
TGAAGTGCTTCATGTGGCAGGAGAAAAAAGGCTGCACCGGTGCGTCAGCAGAATATGTGATACAGGATAT
ATTCCGCTTCCTCGCTCACTGACTCGCTACGCTCGGTCGTTCGACTGCGGCGAGCGGAAATGGCTTACGA
ACGGGGCGGAGATTTCCTGGAAGATGCCAGGAAGATACTTAACAGGGAAGTGAGAGGGCCGCGGCAAAGC
CGTTTTTCCATAGGCTCCGCCCCCCTGACAAGCATCACGAAATCTGACGCTCAAATCAGTGGTGGCGAAA
CCCGACAGGACTATAAAGATACCAGGCGTTTCCCCCTGGCGGCTCCCTCGTGCGCTCTCCTGTTCCTGCC
TTTCGGTTTACCGGTGTCATTCCGCTGTTATGGCCGCGTTTGTCTCATTCCACGCCTGACACTCAGTTCC
GGGTAGGCAGTTCGCTCCAAGCTGGACTGTATGCACGAACCCCCCGTTCAGTCCGACCGCTGCGCCTTAT
CCGGTAACTATCGTCTTGAGTCCAACCCGGAAAGACATGCAAAAGCACCACTGGCAGCAGCCACTGGTAA
TTGATTTAGAGGAGTTAGTCTTGAAGTCATGCGCCGGTTAAGGCTAAACTGAAAGGACAAGTTTTGGTGA
CTGCGCTCCTCCAAGCCAGTTACCTCGGTTCAAAGAGTTGGTAGCTCAGAGAACCTTCGAAAAACCGCCC
TGCAAGGCGGTTTTTTCGTTTTCAGAGCAAGAGATTACGCGCAGACCAAAACGATCTCAAGAAGATCATC
TTATTAATCAGATAAAATATTTCTAGATTTCAGTGCAATTTATCTCTTCAAATGTAGCACCTGAAGTCAG
CCCCATACGATATAAGTTGTAATTCTCATGTTTGACAGCTTATCATCGATAAGCTTTAATGCGGTAGTTT
ATCACAGTTAAATTGCTAACGCAGTCAGGCACCGTGTATGAAATCTAACAATGCGCTCATCGTCATCCTC
GGCACCGTCACCCTGGATGCTGTAGGCATAGGCTTGGTTTAATTGACAGCTAGCTCAGTCCTAGGTATAA
TGCTAGCGCTGAGTTGGAACTGCTCTCATTTTGGAGGGTAATCACAACCTCGTATGTTGTGTGGAATTGT
GAGCGGATGTTGGAACTGCTCTCATTTTGGAGGGTAATCACAACATCGTCCATTCCGACAGCATCGCCAG
TCACTATGGCGTGCTGCTAGCGCTATATGCGTTGATGCAATTTCTATGCGCACCCGTTCTCGGAGCACTG
TCCGACCGCTTTGGCCGCCGCCCAGTCCTGCTCGCTTCGCTACTTGGAGCCACTATCGACTACGCGATCA
TGGCGACCACACCCGTCCTGTGGATCCTCTACGCCGGACGCATCGTGGCCGGCATCACCGGCGCCACAGG
TGCGGTTGCTGGCGCCTATATCGCCGACATCACCGATGGGGAAGATCGGGCTCGCCACTTCGGGCTCATG
AGCGCTTGTTTCGGCGTGGGTATGGTGGCAGGCCCCGTGGCCGGGGGACTGTTGGGCGCCATCTCCTTGC
ATGCACCATTCCTTGCGGCGGCGGTGCTCAACGGCCTCAACCTACTACTGGGCTGCTTCCTAATGCAGGA
GTCGCATAAGGGAGAGCGTCGACCGATGCCCTTGAGAGCCTTCAACCCAGTCAGCTCCTTCCGGTGGGCG
CGGGGCATGACTATCGTCGCCGCACTTATGACTGTCTTCTTTATCATGCAACTCGTAGGACAGGTGCCGG
CAGCGCTCTGGGTCATTTTCGGCGAGGACCGCTTTCGCTGGAGCGCGACGATGATCGGCCTGTCGCTTGC
GGTATTCGGAATCTTGCACGCCCTCGCTCAAGCCTTCGTCACTGGTCCCGCCACCAAACGTTTCGGCGAG
AAGCAGGCCATTATCGCCGGCATGGCGGCCGACGCGCTGGGCTACGTCTTGCTGGCGTTCGCGACGCGAG
GCTGGATGGCCTTCCCCATTATGATTCTTCTCGCTTCCGGCGGCATCGGGATGCCCGCGTTGCAGGCCAT
GCTGTCCAGGCAGGTAGATGACGACCATCAGGGACAGCTTCAAGGATCGCTCGCGGCTCTTACCAGCCTA
ACTTCGATCATTGGACCGCTGATCGTCACGGCGATTTATGCCGCCTCGGCGAGCACATGGAACGGGTTGG
CATGGATTGTAGGCGCCGCCCTATACCTTGTCTGCCTCCCCGCGTTGCGTCGCGGTGCATGGAGCCGGGC
CACCTCGACCTGAATGGAAGCCGGCGGCACCTCGCTAACGGATTCACCACTCCAAGAATTGGAGCCAATC
AATTCTTGCGGAGAACTGTGAATGCGCAAACCAACCCTTGGCAGAACATATCCATCGCGTCCGCCATCTC
CAGCAGCCGCACGCGGCGCATCTCGGGCAGCGTTGGGTCCTGGCCACGGGTGCGCATGATCGTGCTCCTG
TCGTTGAGGACCCGGCTAGGCTGGCGGGGTTGCCTTACTGGTTAGCAGAATGAATCACCGATACGCGAGC
GAACGTGAAGCGACTGCTGCTGCAAAACGTCTGCGACCTGAGCAACAACATGAATGGTCTTCGGTTTCCG
TGTTTCGTAAAGTCTGGAAACGCGGAAGTCCCCTACGTGCTGCTGAAGTTGCCCGCAACAGAGAGTGGAA
CCAACCGGTGATACCACGATACTATGACTGAGAGTCAACGCCATGAGCGGCCTCATTTCTTATTCTGAGT
TACAACAGTCCGCACCGCTGCCGGTAGCTCCTTCCGGTGGGCGCGGGGCATGACTATCGTCGCCGCACTT
ATGACTGTCTTCTTTATCATGCAACTCGTAGGACAGGTGCCGGCAGCGCCCAACAGTCCCCCGGCCACGG
GGCCTGCCACCATACCCACGCCGAAACAAGCGCCCTGCACCATTATGTTCCGGATCTGCATCGCAGGATG
CTGCTGGCTACCCTGTGGAACACCTACATCTGTATTAACGAAGCGCTAACCGTTTTTATCAGGCTCTGGG
AGGCAGAATAAATGATCATATCGTCAATTATTACCTCCACGGGGAGAGCCTGAGCAAACTGGCCTCAGGC
ATTTGAGAAGCACACGGTCACACTGCTTCCGGTAGTCAATAAACCGGTAAACCAGCAATAGACATAAGCG
GCTATTTAACGACCCTGCCCTGAACCGACGACCGGGTCGAATTTGCTTTCGAATTTCTGCCATTCATCCG
CTTATTATCACTTATTCAGGCGTAGCAACCAGGCGTTTAAGGGCACCAATAACTGCCTTAAAAAAATTAC
GCCCCGCCCTGCCACTCATCGCAGTACTGTTGTAATTCATTAAGCATTCTGCCGACATGGAAGCCATCAC
AAACGGCATGATGAACCTGAATCGCCAGCGGCATCAGCACCTTGTCGCCTTGCGTATAATATTTGCCCAT
GGTGAAAACGGGGGCGAAGAAGTTGTCCATATTGGCCACGTTTAAATCAAAACTGGTGAAACTCACCCAG
GGATTGGCTGAGACGAAAAACATATTCTCAATAAACCCTTTAGGGAAATAGGCCAGGTTTTCACCGTAAC
ACGCCACATCTTGCGAATATATGTGTAGAAACTGCCGGAAATCGTCGTGGTATTCACTCCAGAGCGATGA
AAACGTTTCAGTTTGCTCATGGAAAACGGTGTAACAAGGGTGAACACTATCCCATATCACCAGCTCACCG
TCTTTCATTGCCATACGGAA
Features (pLannotate 1.2.2; 13 found; start..end, strand, type, name):
    217..319     -  promoter       cat promoter: promoter of the E. coli cat gene encoding chloramphenicol acetyltransferase
    440..583     +  mobile_element IS1 (fragment): prokaryotic transposable element IS1
    702..757     -  rep_origin     RSF ori (fragment): Plasmids containing the RSF 1030 origin of replication can be propagated in E. coli cells that contain additional plasmids with compatible origins.
    845..1390    -  rep_origin     p15A ori: Plasmids containing the medium-copy-number p15A origin of replication can be propagated in E. coli cells that contain a second plasmid with the ColE1 origin.
   1502..1530    +  promoter       tet promoter: E. coli promoter for tetracycline efflux protein gene
   1578..1649    +  CDS            TcR (fragment): tetracycline efflux protein; tet; confers resistance to tetracycline
   1653..1687    +  promoter       J23119 promoter: bacterial promoter (Registry of Standard Biological Parts BBa J23119)
   1795..2883    +  CDS            TcR (fragment): tetracycline efflux protein; tet; confers resistance to tetracycline
   3125..3250    -  CDS            YPB1_ECOLX (fragment): Protein predicted: Swiss-Prot protein existence level 4. From Escherichia coli.
   3386..3479    +  CDS            TcR (fragment): tetracycline efflux protein; tet; confers resistance to tetracycline
   3476..3533    -  CDS            TcR (fragment): tetracycline efflux protein; tet; confers resistance to tetracycline
   3520..3618    +  CDS            YPB2_ECOLX (fragment): Protein predicted: Swiss-Prot protein existence level 4. From Escherichia coli.
   3917..216     -  CDS            CmR (across the origin): chloramphenicol acetyltransferase; cat; confers resistance to chloramphenicol
