[The description below was written by a language model from this plasmid's Addgene catalogue record and pLannotate feature annotations shown in this document.]
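Description:
pBzCas13b-gRNA-NT is a 4,360 bp bacterial expression plasmid built on the pACYC184 backbone. It constitutively produces a single-spacer CRISPR array for the Cas13b nuclease of Bergeyella zoohelcum (BzCas13b). It replicates in E. coli from the p15A origin, which is compatible with ColE1-type plasmids, so it can be maintained alongside a separate plasmid. The catalogue lists the plasmid as high copy, whereas the feature annotation describes p15A as a medium-copy origin. Selection is by chloramphenicol, through the cat gene (CmR) and its native promoter. The feature table also shows remnants typical of pACYC184: an IS1 fragment, a short RSF-like origin fragment and several pieces of the tetracycline resistance gene.

The payload is a small insert of roughly 145 bp, judging from the recorded backbone and total sizes. It is driven by J23119, a strong constitutive synthetic promoter from the Registry of Standard Biological Parts. The annotation places this promoter between two TcR fragments, so the cassette evidently interrupts the tetracycline efflux gene, which is therefore probably non-functional. The array itself, meaning the repeat and spacer elements downstream of J23119, is not annotated in the table. The spacer was introduced by BsaI restriction cloning, and both sites were destroyed in the process.

According to the depositor, the spacer was designed as a non-targeting sequence, making this plasmid the negative control guide for BzCas13b experiments. No nuclease is encoded here, so BzCas13b must be supplied separately. The associated work concerns rapid characterisation of Cas13 nucleases in cell-free transcription-translation systems. In that setting the plasmid provides the baseline against which RNA-targeting activity from targeting guides is compared.
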