Addgene plasmid #164861: pBzCas13b-gRNA-NT
Purpose: Constitutive expression of single-spacer CRISPR array with non-targeting spacer for BzCas13b in bacteria.
Depositing lab: Chase Beisel. Depositing organization: Helmholtz-Zentrum fuer Infektionsforschung (HZI). Publication: Rapidly Characterizing CRISPR-Cas13 Nucleases Using Cell-Free Transcription-Translation Systems. Wandera KG, Beisel CL. Methods Mol Biol. 2022;2404:135-153. doi: 10.1007/978-1-0716-1851-6_7. PubMed 34694607.
Backbone
  Vector backbone: pACYC184
  Backbone size w/o insert (bp): 4215
  Total vector size (bp): 4360
  Vector type: Bacterial Expression
Growth in bacteria
  Bacterial resistance: Chloramphenicol, 25 μg/mL
  Growth temperature: 37°C
  Growth strain: DH5alpha
  Copy number: High Copy
Gene/Insert
  Gene/Insert name: BzCas13b-gRNA-NT
  gRNA/shRNA sequence: CTCGTATGTTGTGTGGAATTGTGAGCGGAT
  Species: Bergeyella zoohelcum
  Promoter: J23119
  Cloning method: Restriction Enzyme; 5′ cloning site BsaI (destroyed during cloning); 3′ cloning site BsaI (destroyed during cloning)
  Sequencing primers: 5′ GAACCTTCGAAAAACCGCCC
Terms and licenses: Academic/Nonprofit Terms; Industry Terms: Not Available to Industry
Depositor comments: Spacer sequence designed for use as a negative/non-targeting control.
How to cite: pBzCas13b-gRNA-NT was a gift from Chase Beisel (Addgene plasmid # 164861 ; http://n2t.net/addgene:164861 ; RRID:Addgene_164861)
